Addgene plasmid #210883: pFBD-BirA_DCAF1:1038-1400
Purpose: Insect expression of human DCAF1 fragment E1038 to E1400. N-terminal biotin acceptor peptide tag and C-terminal 6X His tag.
Depositing lab: Cheryl Arrowsmith. Depositing organization: University of Toronto. Publication: A Target Class Ligandability Evaluation of WD40 Repeat-Containing Proteins. Ackloo S, Li F, Szewczyk M, Seitova A, Loppnau P, Zeng H, Xu J, Ahmad S, Arnautova YA, Baghaie AJ, Beldar S, Bolotokova A, Centrella PA, Chau I, Clark MA, Cuozzo JW, Dehghani-Tafti S, Disch JS, Dong A, Dumas A, Feng JA, Ghiabi P, Gibson E, Gilmer J, Goldman B, Green SR, Guie MA, Guilinger JP, Harms N, Herasymenko O, Houliston S, Hutchinson A, Kearnes S, Keefe AD, Kimani SW, Kramer T, Kutera M, Kwak HA, Lento C, Li Y, Liu J, Loup J, Machado RAC, Mulhern CJ, Perveen S, Righetto GL, Riley P, Shrestha S, Sigel EA, Silva M, Sintchak MD, Slakman BL, Taylor RD, Thompson J, Torng W, Underkoffler C, von Rechenberg M, Walsh RT, Watson I, Wilson DJ, Wolf E, Yadav M, Yazdi AK, Zhang J, Zhang Y, Santhakumar V, Edwards AM, Barsyte-Lovejoy D, Schapira M, Brown PJ, Halabelian L, Arrowsmith CH. J Med Chem. 2025 Jan 23;68(2):1092-1112. doi: 10.1021/acs.jmedchem.4c02010. Epub 2024 Nov 4. PubMed 39495097.
Backbone
  Vector backbone: pFBD-BirA
  Backbone manufacturer: pFastBac Dual Modified
  Vector type: Insect Expression
  Selectable markers: Gentamicin
Growth in bacteria
  Bacterial resistance: Ampicillin, 100 μg/mL
  Growth temperature: 37°C
  Growth strain: DH5alpha
  Copy number: High Copy
Gene/Insert
  Gene/Insert name: DCAF1:E1038-E1400
  Species: H. sapiens (human)
  Insert size (bp): 1089
  Mutation: wild type
  Entrez Gene: DCAF1 (a.k.a. RIP, VPRBP)
  Promoter: Polyhedrin
  Tag / fusion protein: MSGLNDIFEAQKIEWHEGSAGGSG (N terminal on insert); GGSGHHHHHH (C terminal on insert)
  Cloning method: Ligation Independent Cloning
  Sequencing primers: 5′ tattccggattattcataccg; 3′ ctctacaaatgtggtatggc
Resource information
  A portion of this plasmid was derived from a plasmid made by: Mammalian Gene Collection (BC110371)
Terms and licenses: Academic/Nonprofit Terms; Industry Terms: Not Available to Industry
Depositor comments: 5' Cloning Site: Kpn1 (destroyed), 3' Cloning Site: AatII (destroyed).
How to cite: pFBD-BirA_DCAF1:1038-1400 was a gift from Cheryl Arrowsmith (Addgene plasmid # 210883 ; http://n2t.net/addgene:210883 ; RRID:Addgene_210883)
