[The description below was written by a language model from this plasmid's Addgene catalogue record and pLannotate feature annotations shown in this document.]
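Description:
pFBD-BirA_DCAF1:1038-1400 is a baculovirus transfer (donor) plasmid for insect-cell expression, built on pFBD-BirA, a modified pFastBac Dual backbone. It is maintained in E. coli as a high-copy plasmid through a ColE1/pUC-type origin with ampicillin resistance (β-lactamase), and it also carries an f1 origin. The expression region, together with a gentamicin acetyltransferase marker, lies between the Tn7R and Tn7L ends of a mini-Tn7 element. In pFastBac-type systems this arrangement allows the whole cassette to be transposed into a baculovirus shuttle genome (bacmid) in a suitable bacterial host, with gentamicin selecting for the transposed segment. The resulting bacmid is then used to produce recombinant virus.

The mini-Tn7 element contains two divergent baculoviral late promoters. The polyhedrin promoter drives a wild-type fragment of human DCAF1 (also known as VPRBP) spanning residues E1038 to E1400, about 1.1 kb, derived from a Mammalian Gene Collection clone and inserted by ligation-independent cloning. This fragment carries an N-terminal biotin acceptor peptide and a C-terminal 6xHis tag, and its transcript ends at an SV40 polyadenylation signal. In the opposite orientation, the p10 promoter drives E. coli birA, the biotin ligase, followed by an HSV TK polyadenylation signal. Co-expression of BirA in the same infected cell lets the acceptor peptide on DCAF1 be biotinylated in vivo, while the His tag supports affinity purification. The associated publication is a ligandability survey of WD40 repeat-containing proteins, which suggests the site-specifically biotinylated protein was made for ligand screening and binding work, although the record does not name specific assays.
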