Features (pLannotate 1.2.2; 18 found; start..end, strand, type, name):
      2..456     +  rep_origin     f1 ori (sequence partly withheld): f1 bacteriophage origin of replication; arrow indicates direction of (+) strand synthesis
    482..586     +  promoter       AmpR promoter: bla
    587..1447    +  CDS            AmpR: β-lactamase; bla; confers resistance to ampicillin, carbenicillin, and related antibiotics
   1618..2206    +  rep_origin     ori: high-copy-number ColE1/pMB1/pBR322/pUC origin of replication
   2392..2443    -  misc_feature   bom (fragment): basis of mobility region from pBR322
   2511..2735    -  mobile_element Tn7R: mini-Tn7 element (right end of the Tn7 transposon) Tn7
   2802..3335    -  CDS            GmR: gentamycin acetyltransferase; aacC1; confers resistance to gentamycin
   3505..3533    -  promoter       Pc promoter: intI1 (promoter lies within the coding sequence); class 1 integron promoter
   3511..3870    -  CDS            YPR2_ECOLX (fragment): Protein predicted: Swiss-Prot protein existence level 4. From Escherichia coli.
   4041..4089    -  polyA_signal   HSV TK poly(A) signal: herpes simplex virus thymidine kinase polyadenylation signal (Cole and Stacy, 1985)
   4163..5125    -  CDS            birA: BIRA_ECOLI - Also known as bioR, dhbB. Experimental evidence at protein level: Swiss-Prot protein existence level 1. Acts both as a biotin--[acetyl-CoA-carboxylase] ligase and a biotin-operon repressor. In the presence of ATP, BirA activates biotin to form the BirA-biotinyl-5'-adenylate (BirA-bio-5'-AMP or holoBirA) complex. HoloBirA can either transfer the biotinyl moiety to the biotin carboxyl carrier protein (BCCP) subunit of acetyl-CoA carboxylase, or bind to the biotin operator site and inhibit transcription of the operon. From Escherichia coli (strain K12).
   5162..5271    -  promoter       p10 promoter: baculovirus promoter for expression in insect cells
   5295..5386    +  promoter       polyhedrin promoter: polh from Autographa californica; promoter for the baculovirus polyhedrin gene
   5503..6588    +  CDS            DCAF1 (fragment): DCAF1_HUMAN - Also known as KIAA0800, RIP, VPRBP. Experimental evidence at protein level: Swiss-Prot protein existence level 1. (Microbial infection) In case of infection by HIV-2 virus, it is recruited by HIV-2 Vpx in order to hijack the CUL4A-RBX1-DDB1- DCAF1/VPRBP function leading to enhanced efficiency of macrophage infection and promotion of the replication of cognate primate lentiviruses in cells of monocyte/macrophage lineage. From Homo sapiens (Human).
   6650..6733    +  CDS            large T antigen (fragment): large T antigen from SV40 (simian virus 40)
   6756..6890    +  polyA_signal   SV40 poly(A) signal: SV40 polyadenylation signal
   6919..7084    -  mobile_element Tn7L: mini-Tn7 element (left end of the Tn7 transposon) Tn7
   7247..7263    +  CDS            lacZα (fragment): LacZα fragment of β-galactosidase; lacZ fragment
>Addgene plasmid #210883 | pFBD-BirA_DCAF1:1038-1400 | addgene full sequence | sequence record 424499 | Addgene NGS Result
G
[124 nt withheld, positions 2-125]
C
[91 nt withheld, positions 127-217]
A
[49 nt withheld, positions 219-267]
CCTTTGACGTTGGAGTCCACGTTCTT
[37 nt withheld, positions 294-330]
ACCCTATCTCGGTCTATTCTTTTGATTTATAAGGGATTTTGCCGATTTCGGCCTATTGGTTAAAAAATGA
GCTGATTTAACAAAAATTTAACGCGAATTTTAACAAAATATTAACGCTTACAATTTAGGTGGCACTTTTC
GGGGAAATGTGCGCGGAACCCCTATTTGTTTATTTTTCTAAATACATTCAAATATGTATCCGCTCATGAG
ACAATAACCCTGATAAATGCTTCAATAATATTGAAAAAGGAAGAGTATGAGTATTCAACATTTCCGTGTC
GCCCTTATTCCCTTTTTTGCGGCATTTTGCCTTCCTGTTTTTGCTCACCCAGAAACGCTGGTGAAAGTAA
AAGATGCTGAAGATCAGTTGGGTGCACGAGTGGGTTACATCGAACTGGATCTCAACAGCGGTAAGATCCT
TGAGAGTTTTCGCCCCGAAGAACGTTTTCCAATGATGAGCACTTTTAAAGTTCTGCTATGTGGCGCGGTA
TTATCCCGTATTGACGCCGGGCAAGAGCAACTCGGTCGCCGCATACACTATTCTCAGAATGACTTGGTTG
AGTACTCACCAGTCACAGAAAAGCATCTTACGGATGGCATGACAGTAAGAGAATTATGCAGTGCTGCCAT
AACCATGAGTGATAACACTGCGGCCAACTTACTTCTGACAACGATCGGAGGACCGAAGGAGCTAACCGCT
TTTTTGCACAACATGGGGGATCATGTAACTCGCCTTGATCGTTGGGAACCGGAGCTGAATGAAGCCATAC
CAAACGACGAGCGTGACACCACGATGCCTGTAGCAATGGCAACAACGTTGCGCAAACTATTAACTGGCGA
ACTACTTACTCTAGCTTCCCGGCAACAATTAATAGACTGGATGGAGGCGGATAAAGTTGCAGGACCACTT
CTGCGCTCGGCCCTTCCGGCTGGCTGGTTTATTGCTGATAAATCTGGAGCCGGTGAGCGTGGGTCTCGCG
GTATCATTGCAGCACTGGGGCCAGATGGTAAGCCCTCCCGTATCGTAGTTATCTACACGACGGGGAGTCA
GGCAACTATGGATGAACGAAATAGACAGATCGCTGAGATAGGTGCCTCACTGATTAAGCATTGGTAACTG
TCAGACCAAGTTTACTCATATATACTTTAGATTGATTTAAAACTTCATTTTTAATTTAAAAGGATCTAGG
TGAAGATCCTTTTTGATAATCTCATGACCAAAATCCCTTAACGTGAGTTTTCGTTCCACTGAGCGTCAGA
CCCCGTAGAAAAGATCAAAGGATCTTCTTGAGATCCTTTTTTTCTGCGCGTAATCTGCTGCTTGCAAACA
AAAAAACCACCGCTACCAGCGGTGGTTTGTTTGCCGGATCAAGAGCTACCAACTCTTTTTCCGAAGGTAA
CTGGCTTCAGCAGAGCGCAGATACCAAATACTGTTCTTCTAGTGTAGCCGTAGTTAGGCCACCACTTCAA
GAACTCTGTAGCACCGCCTACATACCTCGCTCTGCTAATCCTGTTACCAGTGGCTGCTGCCAGTGGCGAT
AAGTCGTGTCTTACCGGGTTGGACTCAAGACGATAGTTACCGGATAAGGCGCAGCGGTCGGGCTGAACGG
GGGGTTCGTGCACACAGCCCAGCTTGGAGCGAACGACCTACACCGAACTGAGATACCTACAGCGTGAGCT
ATGAGAAAGCGCCACGCTTCCCGAAGGGAGAAAGGCGGACAGGTATCCGGTAAGCGGCAGGGTCGGAACA
GGAGAGCGCACGAGGGAGCTTCCAGGGGGAAACGCCTGGTATCTTTATAGTCCTGTCGGGTTTCGCCACC
TCTGACTTGAGCGTCGATTTTTGTGATGCTCGTCAGGGGGGCGGAGCCTATGGAAAAACGCCAGCAACGC
GGCCTTTTTACGGTTCCTGGCCTTTTGCTGGCCTTTTGCTCACATGTTCTTTCCTGCGTTATCCCCTGAT
TCTGTGGATAACCGTATTACCGCCTTTGAGTGAGCTGATACCGCTCGCCGCAGCCGAACGACCGAGCGCA
GCGAGTCAGTGAGCGAGGAAGCGGAAGAGCGCCTGATGCGGTATTTTCTCCTTACGCATCTGTGCGGTAT
TTCACACCGCATAGACCAGCCGCGTAACCTGGCAAAATCGGTTACGGTTGAGTAATAAATGGATGCCCTG
CGTAAGCGGGTGTGGGCGGACAATAAAGTCTTAAACTGAACAAAATAGATCTAAACTATGACAATAAAGT
CTTAAACTAGACAGAATAGTTGTAAACTGAAATCAGTCCAGTTATGCTGTGAAAAAGCATACTGGACTTT
TGTTATGGCTAAAGCAAACTCTTCATTTTCTGAAGTGCAAATTGCCCGTCGTATTAAAGAGGGGCGTGGC
CAAGGGCATGGTAAAGACTATATTCGCGGCGTTGTGACAATTTACCGAACAACTCCGCGGCCGGGAAGCC
GATCTCGGCTTGAACGAATTGTTAGGTGGCGGTACTTGGGTCGATATCAAAGTGCATCACTTCTTCCCGT
ATGCCCAACTTTGTATAGAGAGCCACTGCGGGATCGTCACCGTAATCTGCTTGCACGTAGATCACATAAG
CACCAAGCGCGTTGGCCTCATGCTTGAGGAGATTGATGAGCGCGGTGGCAATGCCCTGCCTCCGGTGCTC
GCCGGAGACTGCGAGATCATAGATATAGATCTCACTACGCGGCTGCTCAAACTTGGGCAGAACGTAAGCC
GCGAGAGCGCCAACAACCGCTTCTTGGTCGAAGGCAGCAAGCGCGATGAATGTCTTACTACGGAGCAAGT
TCCCGAGGTAATCGGAGTCCGGCTGATGTTGGGAGTAGGTGGCTACGTCTCCGAACTCACGACCGAAAAG
ATCAAGAGCAGCCCGCATGGATTTGACTTGGTCAGGGCCGAGCCTACATGTGCGAATGATGCCCATACTT
GAGCCACCTAACTTTGTTTTAGGGCGACTGCCCTGCTGCGTAACATCGTTGCTGCTCCATAACATCAAAC
ATCGACCCACGGCGTAACGCGCTTGCTGCTTGGATGCCCGAGGCATAGACTGTACAAAAAAACAGTCATA
ACAAGCCATGAAAACCGCCACTGCGCCGTTACCACCGCTGCGTTCGGTCAAGGTTCTGGACCAGTTGCGT
GAGCGCATACGCTACTTGCATTACAGTTTACGAACCGAACAGGCTTATGTCAACTGGGTTCGTGCCTTCA
TCCGTTTCCACGGTGTGCGTCACCCGGCAACCTTGGGCAGCAGCGAAGTCGAGGCATTTCTGTCCTGGCT
GGCGAACGAGCGCAAGGTTTCGGTCTCCACGCATCGTCAGGCATTGGCGGCCTTGCTGTTCTTCTACGGC
AAGGTGCTGTGCACGGATCTGCCCTTGCTTCAGGAGATCGGTAGACCTCGGCCGTCGCGGCGCTTGCCGG
TGGTGCTGACCCCGGATGAAGTGGTTCGCATCCTCGGTTTTCTGGAAGGCGAGCATCGTTTGTTCGCCCA
GGACTCTAGCTATAGTTCTAGTGGTTGGCTACGTACCCGTAGTGGCTATGGCAGGGCTTGCCGCCCCGAC
GTTGGCTGCGAGCCCTGGGCCTTCACCCGAACTTGGGGGTTGGGGTGGGGAAAAGGAAGAAACGCGGGCG
TATTGGTCCCAATGGGGTCTCGGTGGGGTATCGACAGAGTGCCAGCCCTGGGACCGAACCCCGCGTTTAT
GAACAAACGACCCAACACCCGTGCGTTTTATTCTGTCTTTTTATTGCCGTCATAGCGCGGGTTCCTTCCG
GTATTGTCTCCTTCCGTGTTTCAGTTAGCCTCCCCCATCTCCCGGTACTTCATTTTTCTGCACTACGCAG
GGATATTTCACCGCCCATCCAGGGTTTTATTATTCCATCCTGCTCAAGTAATAAAGCCCCCTGTTTGTCT
ATTCCGCGTGAAATGCCAAATATTTCTTTATCACCAATGATAAGTTTCACTGGGCGATTAATAAAATTAT
CCAGCTTTTCCCAGCGCGACAGATAAGGTGCCAATCCTTCTTGTTCGAAGAGTTCCAACGCAGCACGTAA
TTCACGTATTAGCATGGCCGCCAACGTATTACGATCGAGATTGATCCCCGCTTCCTGCAGCGTGATCCAC
CCCTGATTAACGACACTCTCTTCAACACGGCGCATTGCCATGTTGATCCCGGCTCCAATGACTATTTGCG
CCGCATCGCCAGTTTTGCCAGTCAGCTCCACCAGAATGCCTGCCAGCTTGCGATCCTGCAGATAGAGGTC
ATTAGGCCATTTAACACGAACTTTATCTGCACCCAGCTTGCGTAATACTTCCGCCATCACGATACCGATA
ACCAGACTTAAACCAATCGCCGCCGCCGGGCCTTGTTCCAGACGCCAGAACATCGACAAATATAAGTTTG
CGCCAAAAGGCGAAAACCATTTCCGACCCCGGCGACCACGGCCAGCCTGCTGGTATTCTGCAATGCAAGC
ATCGCCCGATTTAAGCTCTCCGATACGATCAAGAAGGTACTGATTCGTGGAGTCAATCACTGGCAGCACG
GCTACACTACCGCCATCCAGCTGACCCAATATCTGTTTAGCATTAAGTAACTGGATAGGCTCAGGCAGGC
TGTATCCTTTACCCGGAACGGTAAAGACATCAACGCCCCAGTCACGCAGTGTCTGAATGTGTTTATTAAT
AGCCGCCCGGCTCATTCCCAGCGTTTCACCCAACTGCTCGCCAGAGTGAAATTCACCGTTCGCTAACAGG
GCAATCAATTTCAGTGGCACGGTGTTATCCTTCATGGCTCGAGATCCCGGGTGATCAAGTCTTCGTCGAG
TGATTGTAAATAAAATGTAATTTACAGTATAGTATTTTAATTAATATACAAATGATTTGATAATAATTCT
TATTTAACTATAATATATTGTGTTGGGTTGAATTAAAGGTCCGTATACTCCGGAATATTAATAGATCATG
GAGATAATTAAAATGATAACCATCTCGCAAATAAATAAGTATTTTACTGTTTTCGTAACAGTTTTGTAAT
AAAAAAACCTATAAATATTCCGGATTATTCATACCGTCCCACCATCGGGCGCGGATCCCGATGAGCGGCC
TGAACGATATTTTTGAAGCGCAGAAAATTGAATGGCATGAAGGCAGCGCTGGAGGTTCAGGTGAGCCAAA
ACAGAGGCGGCAAGCGCCAATAAACTTTACGTCAAGGCTAAACCGCAGGGCATCATTTCCAAAGTATGGA
GGGGTGGATGGCGGATGCTTTGATAGGCACCTTATCTTTAGCAGATTCCGTCCTATTTCAGTGTTCCGGG
AAGCCAATGAAGATGAGAGTGGCTTCACCTGCTGTGCATTCTCAGCACGGGAGCGGTTCCTGATGCTTGG
CACCTGCACAGGGCAGCTGAAGCTCTATAATGTGTTTAGTGGACAGGAGGAGGCCAGCTATAACTGTCAC
AACTCAGCCATCACACATCTTGAACCTTCCAGGGATGGGTCCTTGCTGCTGACATCTGCTACTTGGAGCC
AGCCTTTGTCTGCACTTTGGGGAATGAAGTCAGTATTTGATATGAAGCATTCCTTCACAGAAGATCACTA
TGTTGAGTTCAGTAAGCACTCCCAGGATCGGGTCATCGGCACAAAAGGAGACATTGCCCACATTTATGAT
ATTCAGACTGGCAACAAGCTGTTGACTCTGTTTAACCCAGATCTTGCCAACAACTACAAGAGGAACTGTG
CCACCTTTAATCCTACAGATGATCTTGTCTTAAATGATGGCGTCCTCTGGGATGTCCGCTCTGCACAGGC
CATCCACAAGTTTGACAAGTTCAATATGAACATCAGTGGTGTTTTCCATCCAAATGGACTGGAGGTGATC
ATTAATACTGAGATTTGGGACCTTCGAACTTTTCATCTTTTGCATACTGTTCCCGCTCTGGATCAGTGTC
GCGTGGTGTTCAATCACACGGGAACAGTGATGTATGGAGCTATGTTGCAGGCAGATGATGAAGATGACTT
AATGGAAGAGAGGATGAAAAGCCCCTTTGGGTCATCCTTCCGAACATTTAATGCAACTGACTACAAACCT
ATAGCAACCATTGATGTGAAACGGAACATCTTTGACCTGTGTACAGACACCAAAGACTGCTATCTTGCTG
TCATTGAGAATCAAGGCAGCATGGATGCCCTGAACATGGACACAGTATGCAGGCTGTATGAAGTGGGCAG
GCAGCGTCTGGCAGAGGATGAGGATGAAGAGGGCGGAAGTGGACATCACCACCATCATCACTGATGAAGC
TTGTCGAGAAGTACTAGAGGATCATAATCAGCCATACCACATTTGTAGAGGTTTTACTTGCTTTAAAAAA
CCTCCCACACCTCCCCCTGAACCTGAAACATAAAATGAATGCAATTGTTGTTGTTAACTTGTTTATTGCA
GCTTATAATGGTTACAAATAAAGCAATAGCATCACAAATTTCACAAATAAAGCATTTTTTTCACTGCATT
CTAGTTGTGGTTTGTCCAAACTCATCAATGTATCTTATCATGTCTGGATCTGATCACTGCTTGAGCCTAG
GAGATCCGAACCAGATAAGTGAAATCTAGTTCCAAACTATTTTGTCATTTTTAATTTTCGTATTAGCTTA
CGACGCTACACCCAGTTCCCATCTATTTTGTCACTCTTCCCTAAATAATCCTTAAAAACTCCATTTCCAC
CCCTCCCAGTTCCCAACTATTTTGTCCGCCCACAGCGGGGCATTTTTCTTCCTGTTATGTTTTTAATCAA
ACATCCTGCCAACTCCATGTGACAAACCGTCATCTTCGGCTACTTTTTCTCTGTCACAGAATGAAAATTT
TTCTGTCATCTCTTCGTTATTAATGTTTGTAATTGACTGAATATCAACGCTTATTTGCAGCCTGAATGGC
GAATGG
